Addgene plasmid #160680: pEG BacMam N term His8 GFP
Purpose: (Empty Backbone) vector optimized for use in screening assays, as well as for efficient production of baculovirus and robust expression of the target protein
Depositing lab: Eric Gouaux. Depositing organization: Oregon Health & Science University. Publication: Screening and large-scale expression of membrane proteins in mammalian cells for structural studies. Goehring A, Lee CH, Wang KH, Michel JC, Claxton DP, Baconguis I, Althoff T, Fischer S, Garcia KC, Gouaux E. Nat Protoc. 2014 Nov;9(11):2574-85. doi: 10.1038/nprot.2014.173. Epub 2014 Oct 9. PubMed 25299155.
Backbone
  Vector backbone: pEG BacMam
  Modifications to backbone: pEG BacMam N terminus tagged with His8 GFP
  Vector type: Mammalian Expression
  Promoter: CMV
  Tag / fusion protein: His8 GFP (N terminal on backbone)
Growth in bacteria
  Bacterial resistance: Ampicillin, 100 μg/mL
  Growth temperature: 37°C
  Growth strain: DH5alpha
  Copy number: High Copy
Terms and licenses: Academic/Nonprofit Terms; Industry Terms: Not Available to Industry
How to cite: pEG BacMam N term His8 GFP was a gift from Eric Gouaux (Addgene plasmid # 160680 ; http://n2t.net/addgene:160680 ; RRID:Addgene_160680)
