[The description below was written by a language model from this plasmid's Addgene catalogue record and pLannotate feature annotations shown in this document.]
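Description:
pEG BacMam N term His8 GFP is an empty 7,658 bp BacMam backbone: a baculovirus transfer plasmid whose expression cassette is designed to work in mammalian cells, either by direct transfection or after delivery by recombinant baculovirus. In E. coli it replicates from a high-copy ColE1/pUC-type origin and is selected with ampicillin (AmpR); an f1 origin is also present. The depositor sequence and the repository's sequencing result have the same length and the same 21 annotated features in the same order. They differ only in where the circular numbering starts.

The mammalian cassette consists of the CMV immediate-early enhancer and promoter, a chimeric β-globin/immunoglobulin intron, an mEGFP coding sequence, a WPRE and an SV40 poly(A) signal. The intron and WPRE are standard elements that raise transcript processing and expression levels. According to the catalogue, the backbone supplies an N-terminal His8-GFP tag, so a target gene cloned downstream of GFP is expressed as a fusion. The His8 segment and the cloning sites are not annotated separately in the feature tables.

This cassette, together with a gentamicin resistance gene (GmR) driven by the Pc promoter, lies between the Tn7L and Tn7R ends. That arrangement allows Tn7 transposition of the segment into a baculovirus bacmid to generate recombinant virus. Polyhedrin and p10 promoters and an HSV TK poly(A) signal, typical of the parental insect-cell transfer vector, also sit within this region.

The stated purpose is screening assays, efficient baculovirus production and robust expression of a target protein. The associated publication applies the system to membrane proteins for structural studies, where GFP offers a fluorescent readout and the His8 tag a handle for affinity purification.
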