Features (pLannotate 1.2.2; 21 found; start..end, strand, type, name):
     81..97      +  CDS            lacZα (fragment): LacZα fragment of β-galactosidase; lacZ fragment
    102..556     +  rep_origin     f1 ori (sequence partly withheld): f1 bacteriophage origin of replication; arrow indicates direction of (+) strand synthesis
    582..686     +  promoter       AmpR promoter: bla
    687..1547    +  CDS            AmpR: β-lactamase; bla; confers resistance to ampicillin, carbenicillin, and related antibiotics
   1718..2306    +  rep_origin     ori: high-copy-number ColE1/pMB1/pBR322/pUC origin of replication
   2492..2543    -  misc_feature   bom (fragment): basis of mobility region from pBR322
   2611..2835    -  mobile_element Tn7R: mini-Tn7 element (right end of the Tn7 transposon) Tn7
   2902..3435    -  CDS            GmR: gentamycin acetyltransferase; aacC1; confers resistance to gentamycin
   3624..3652    -  promoter       Pc promoter: intI1 (promoter lies within the coding sequence); class 1 integron promoter
   3630..3977    -  CDS            YPR2_ECOLX (fragment): Protein predicted: Swiss-Prot protein existence level 4. From Escherichia coli.
   4169..4217    -  polyA_signal   HSV TK poly(A) signal: herpes simplex virus thymidine kinase polyadenylation signal (Cole and Stacy, 1985)
   4353..4462    -  promoter       p10 promoter: baculovirus promoter for expression in insect cells
   4507..4598    +  promoter       polyhedrin promoter: polh from Autographa californica; promoter for the baculovirus polyhedrin gene
   4780..5157    +  enhancer       CMV enhancer: human cytomegalovirus immediate early enhancer
   5159..5358    +  promoter       CMV promoter: human cytomegalovirus (CMV) immediate early promoter
   5497..5629    +  intron         chimeric intron: chimera between introns from human β-globin and immunoglobulin heavy chain genes
   5731..6447    +  CDS            mEGFP: mEGFP is a basic (constitutively fluorescent) green fluorescent protein published in 2002, derived from Aequorea victoria. It has moderate acid sensitivity.
   6527..7115    +  misc_feature   WPRE: woodchuck hepatitis virus posttranscriptional regulatory element
   7142..7225    +  CDS            large T antigen (fragment): large T antigen from SV40 (simian virus 40)
   7248..7382    +  polyA_signal   SV40 poly(A) signal: SV40 polyadenylation signal
   7411..7576    -  mobile_element Tn7L: mini-Tn7 element (left end of the Tn7 transposon) Tn7
>Addgene plasmid #160680 | pEG BacMam N term His8 GFP | depositor full sequence | sequence record 312957 | pEG BacMam N term His8 GFP sequence 7658 bps
TTCTCTGTCACAGAATGAAAATTTTTCTGTCATCTCTTCGTTATTAATGTTTGTAATTGACTGAATATCA
ACGCTTATTTGCAGCCTGAATGGCGAATGGG
[124 nt withheld, positions 102-225]
C
[91 nt withheld, positions 227-317]
A
[49 nt withheld, positions 319-367]
CCTTTGACGTTGGAGTCCACGTTCTT
[37 nt withheld, positions 394-430]
ACCCTATCTCGGTCTATTCTTTTGATTTATAAGGGATTTTGCCGATTTCGGCCTATTGGTTAAAAAATGA
GCTGATTTAACAAAAATTTAACGCGAATTTTAACAAAATATTAACGCTTACAATTTAGGTGGCACTTTTC
GGGGAAATGTGCGCGGAACCCCTATTTGTTTATTTTTCTAAATACATTCAAATATGTATCCGCTCATGAG
ACAATAACCCTGATAAATGCTTCAATAATATTGAAAAAGGAAGAGTATGAGTATTCAACATTTCCGTGTC
GCCCTTATTCCCTTTTTTGCGGCATTTTGCCTTCCTGTTTTTGCTCACCCAGAAACGCTGGTGAAAGTAA
AAGATGCTGAAGATCAGTTGGGTGCACGAGTGGGTTACATCGAACTGGATCTCAACAGCGGTAAGATCCT
TGAGAGTTTTCGCCCCGAAGAACGTTTTCCAATGATGAGCACTTTTAAAGTTCTGCTATGTGGCGCGGTA
TTATCCCGTATTGACGCCGGGCAAGAGCAACTCGGTCGCCGCATACACTATTCTCAGAATGACTTGGTTG
AGTACTCACCAGTCACAGAAAAGCATCTTACGGATGGCATGACAGTAAGAGAATTATGCAGTGCTGCCAT
AACCATGAGTGATAACACTGCGGCCAACTTACTTCTGACAACGATCGGAGGACCGAAGGAGCTAACCGCT
TTTTTGCACAACATGGGGGATCATGTAACTCGCCTTGATCGTTGGGAACCGGAGCTGAATGAAGCCATAC
CAAACGACGAGCGTGACACCACGATGCCTGTAGCAATGGCAACAACGTTGCGCAAACTATTAACTGGCGA
ACTACTTACTCTAGCTTCCCGGCAACAATTAATAGACTGGATGGAGGCGGATAAAGTTGCAGGACCACTT
CTGCGCTCGGCCCTTCCGGCTGGCTGGTTTATTGCTGATAAATCTGGAGCCGGTGAGCGTGGGTCTCGCG
GTATCATTGCAGCACTGGGGCCAGATGGTAAGCCCTCCCGTATCGTAGTTATCTACACGACGGGGAGTCA
GGCAACTATGGATGAACGAAATAGACAGATCGCTGAGATAGGTGCCTCACTGATTAAGCATTGGTAACTG
TCAGACCAAGTTTACTCATATATACTTTAGATTGATTTAAAACTTCATTTTTAATTTAAAAGGATCTAGG
TGAAGATCCTTTTTGATAATCTCATGACCAAAATCCCTTAACGTGAGTTTTCGTTCCACTGAGCGTCAGA
CCCCGTAGAAAAGATCAAAGGATCTTCTTGAGATCCTTTTTTTCTGCGCGTAATCTGCTGCTTGCAAACA
AAAAAACCACCGCTACCAGCGGTGGTTTGTTTGCCGGATCAAGAGCTACCAACTCTTTTTCCGAAGGTAA
CTGGCTTCAGCAGAGCGCAGATACCAAATACTGTTCTTCTAGTGTAGCCGTAGTTAGGCCACCACTTCAA
GAACTCTGTAGCACCGCCTACATACCTCGCTCTGCTAATCCTGTTACCAGTGGCTGCTGCCAGTGGCGAT
AAGTCGTGTCTTACCGGGTTGGACTCAAGACGATAGTTACCGGATAAGGCGCAGCGGTCGGGCTGAACGG
GGGGTTCGTGCACACAGCCCAGCTTGGAGCGAACGACCTACACCGAACTGAGATACCTACAGCGTGAGCT
ATGAGAAAGCGCCACGCTTCCCGAAGGGAGAAAGGCGGACAGGTATCCGGTAAGCGGCAGGGTCGGAACA
GGAGAGCGCACGAGGGAGCTTCCAGGGGGAAACGCCTGGTATCTTTATAGTCCTGTCGGGTTTCGCCACC
TCTGACTTGAGCGTCGATTTTTGTGATGCTCGTCAGGGGGGCGGAGCCTATGGAAAAACGCCAGCAACGC
GGCCTTTTTACGGTTCCTGGCCTTTTGCTGGCCTTTTGCTCACATGTTCTTTCCTGCGTTATCCCCTGAT
TCTGTGGATAACCGTATTACCGCCTTTGAGTGAGCTGATACCGCTCGCCGCAGCCGAACGACCGAGCGCA
GCGAGTCAGTGAGCGAGGAAGCGGAAGAGCGCCTGATGCGGTATTTTCTCCTTACGCATCTGTGCGGTAT
TTCACACCGCATAGACCAGCCGCGTAACCTGGCAAAATCGGTTACGGTTGAGTAATAAATGGATGCCCTG
CGTAAGCGGGTGTGGGCGGACAATAAAGTCTTAAACTGAACAAAATAGATCTAAACTATGACAATAAAGT
CTTAAACTAGACAGAATAGTTGTAAACTGAAATCAGTCCAGTTATGCTGTGAAAAAGCATACTGGACTTT
TGTTATGGCTAAAGCAAACTCTTCATTTTCTGAAGTGCAAATTGCCCGTCGTATTAAAGAGGGGCGTGGC
CAAGGGCATGGTAAAGACTATATTCGCGGCGTTGTGACAATTTACCGAACAACTCCGCGGCCGGGAAGCC
GATCTCGGCTTGAACGAATTGTTAGGTGGCGGTACTTGGGTCGATATCAAAGTGCATCACTTCTTCCCGT
ATGCCCAACTTTGTATAGAGAGCCACTGCGGGATCGTCACCGTAATCTGCTTGCACGTAGATCACATAAG
CACCAAGCGCGTTGGCCTCATGCTTGAGGAGATTGATGAGCGCGGTGGCAATGCCCTGCCTCCGGTGCTC
GCCGGAGACTGCGAGATCATAGATATAGATCTCACTACGCGGCTGCTCAAACTTGGGCAGAACGTAAGCC
GCGAGAGCGCCAACAACCGCTTCTTGGTCGAAGGCAGCAAGCGCGATGAATGTCTTACTACGGAGCAAGT
TCCCGAGGTAATCGGAGTCCGGCTGATGTTGGGAGTAGGTGGCTACGTCTCCGAACTCACGACCGAAAAG
ATCAAGAGCAGCCCGCATGGATTTGACTTGGTCAGGGCCGAGCCTACATGTGCGAATGATGCCCATACTT
GAGCCACCTAACTTTGTTTTAGGGCGACTGCCCTGCTGCGTAACATCGTTGCTGCTGCGTAACATCGTTG
CTGCTCCATAACATCAAACATCGACCCACGGCGTAACGCGCTTGCTGCTTGGATGCCCGAGGCATAGACT
GTACAAAAAAACAGTCATAACAAGCCATGAAAACCGCCACTGCGCCGTTACCACCGCTGCGTTCGGTCAA
GGTTCTGGACCAGTTGCGTGAGCGCATACGCTACTTGCATTACAGTTTACGAACCGAACAGGCTTATGTC
AACTGGGTTCGTGCCTTCATCCGTTTCCACGGTGTGCGTCACCCGGCAACCTTGGGCAGCAGCGAAGTCG
AGGCATTTCTGTCCTGGCTGGCGAACGAGCGCAAGGTTTCGGTCTCCACGCATCGTCAGGCATTGGCGGC
CTTGCTGTTCTTCTACGGCAAGGTGCTGTGCACGGATCTGCCCTTGCTTCAGGAGATCGGTAGACCTCGG
CCGTCGCGGCGCTTGCCGGTGGTGCTGACCCCGGATGAAGTGGTTCGCATCCTCGGTTTTCTGGAAGGCG
AGCATCGTTTGTTCGCCCAGGACTCTAGCTATAGTTCTAGTGGTTGGCTACAGCTTTGTTTAAACAAAGC
TGGCTATGGCAGGGCTTGCCGCCCCGACGTTGGCTGCGAGCCCTGGGCCTTCACCCGAACTTGGGGGTTG
GGGTGGGGAAAAGGAAGAAACGCGGGCGTATTGGTCCCAATGGGGTCTCGGTGGGGTATCGACAGAGTGC
CAGCCCTGGGACCGAACCCCGCGTTTATGAACAAACGACCCAACACCCGTGCGTTTTATTCTGTCTTTTT
ATTGCCGTCATAGCGCGGGTTCCTTCCGGTATTGTCTCCTTCCGTGTTTCAGTTAGCCTCCCCCATCTCC
CGGTACCGCATGCTATGCATCAGCTGCTAGCACCATGGCTCGAGATCCCGGGTGATCAAGTCTTCGTCGA
GTGATTGTAAATAAAATGTAATTTACAGTATAGTATTTTAATTAATATACAAATGATTTGATAATAATTC
TTATTTAACTATAATATATTGTGTTGGGTTGAATTAAAGGTCCGTATACTAGTATCGATTCGCGACCTAC
TCCGGAATATTAATAGATCATGGAGATAATTAAAATGATAACCATCTCGCAAATAAATAAGTATTTTACT
GTTTTCGTAACAGTTTTGTAATAAAAAAACCTATAAATATTCCGGATTATTCATACCGTCCCACCATCGG
GCGCGGATCCTCAATATTGGCCATTAGCCATATTATTCATTGGTTATATAGCATAAATCAATATTGGCTA
TTGGCCATTGCATACGTTGTATCTATATCATAATATGTACATTTATATTGGCTCATGTCCAATATGACCG
CCATGTTGGCATTGATTATTGACTAGTTATTAATAGTAATCAATTACGGGGTCATTAGTTCATAGCCCAT
ATATGGAGTTCCGCGTTACATAACTTACGGTAAATGGCCCGCCTGGCTGACCGCCCAACGACCCCCGCCC
ATTGACGTCAATAATGACGTATGTTCCCATAGTAACGCCAATAGGGACTTTCCATTGACGTCAATGGGTG
GAGTATTTACGGTAAACTGCCCACTTGGCAGTACATCAAGTGTATCATATGCCAAGTCCGCCCCCTATTG
ACGTCAATGACGGTAAATGGCCCGCCTGGCATTATGCCCAGTACATGACCTTACGGGACTTTCCTACTTG
GCAGTACATCTACGTATTAGTCATCGCTATTACCATGGTGATGCGGTTTTGGCAGTACACCAATGGGCGT
GGATAGCGGTTTGACTCACGGGGATTTCCAAGTCTCCACCCCATTGACGTCAATGGGAGTTTGTTTTGGC
ACCAAAATCAACGGGACTTTCCAAAATGTCGTAATAACCCCGCCCCGTTGACGCAAATGGGCGGTAGGCG
TGTACGGTGGGAGGTCTATATAAGCAGAGCTCGTTTAGTGAACCGTCAGATCACTAGAAGCTTTATTGCG
GTAGTTTATCACAGTTAAATTGCTAACGCAGTCAGTGCTTCTGACACAACAGTCTCGAACTTAAGCTGCA
GAAGTTGGTCGTGAGGCACTGGGCAGGTAAGTATCAAGGTTACAAGACAGGTTTAAGGAGACCAATAGAA
ACTGGGCTTGTCGAGACAGAGAAGACTCTTGCGTTTCTGATAGGCACCTATTGGTCTTACTGACATCCAC
TTTGCCTTTCTCTCCACAGGTGTCCACTCCCAGTTCAATTACAGCTCTTAAGGGATCCCGGTCCGAAGCG
CGCGGAATTCCACCATGCACCATCATCATCACCACCATCACGCGGCAGCCATGGTGAGCAAGGGCGAGGA
GCTGTTCACCGGGGTGGTGCCCATCCTGGTCGAGCTGGACGGCGACGTAAACGGCCACAAGTTCAGCGTG
TCCGGCGAGGGCGAGGGCGATGCCACCTACGGCAAGCTGACCCTGAAGTTCATCTGCACCACCGGCAAGC
TGCCCGTGCCCTGGCCCACCCTCGTGACCACCCTGACCTACGGCGTGCAGTGCTTCAGCCGCTACCCCGA
CCACATGAAGCAGCACGACTTCTTCAAGTCCGCCATGCCCGAAGGCTACGTCCAGGAGCGCACCATCTTC
TTCAAGGACGACGGCAACTACAAGACCCGCGCCGAGGTGAAGTTCGAGGGCGACACCCTGGTGAACCGCA
TCGAGCTGAAGGGCATCGACTTCAAGGAGGACGGCAACATCCTGGGGCACAAGCTGGAGTACAACTACAA
CAGCCACAACGTCTATATCATGGCCGACAAGCAGAAGAACGGCATCAAGGTGAACTTCAAGATCCGCCAC
AACATCGAGGACGGCAGCGTGCAGCTCGCCGACCACTACCAGCAGAACACCCCCATCGGCGACGGCCCCG
TGCTGCTGCCCGACAACCACTACCTGAGCACCCAGTCCAAGCTGAGCAAAGACCCCAACGAGAAGCGCGA
TCACATGGTCCTGCTGGAGTTCGTGACCGCCGCCGGGATCACTCTCGGCATGGACGAGCTGTACAAGTCC
GGACTCAGATCTGGACTGGTGCCGCGAGGTAGCGGCGGCCGCTTTCGAATCTAGAGCCTGCAGTCTCGAC
AAGCTTAATCAACCTCTGGATTACAAAATTTGTGAAAGATTGACTGGTATTCTTAACTATGTTGCTCCTT
TTACGCTATGTGGATACGCTGCTTTAATGCCTTTGTATCATGCTATTGCTTCCCGTATGGCTTTCATTTT
CTCCTCCTTGTATAAATCCTGGTTGCTGTCTCTTTATGAGGAGTTGTGGCCCGTTGTCAGGCAACGTGGC
GTGGTGTGCACTGTGTTTGCTGACGCAACCCCCACTGGTTGGGGCATTGCCACCACCTGTCAGCTCCTTT
CCGGGACTTTCGCTTTCCCCCTCCCTATTGCCACGGCGGAACTCATCGCCGCCTGCCTTGCCCGCTGCTG
GACAGGGGCTCGGCTGTTGGGCACTGACAATTCCGTGGTGTTGTCGGGGAAGCTGACGTCCTTTCCATGG
CTGCTCGCCTGTGTTGCCACCTGGATTCTGCGCGGGACGTCCTTCTGCTACGTCCCTTCGGCCCTCAATC
CAGCGGACCTTCCTTCCCGCGGCCTGCTGCCGGCTCTGCGGCCTCTTCCGCGTCTTCGCCTTCGCCCTCA
GACGAGTCGGATCTCCCTTTGGGCCGCCTCCCCGCCTGAAGCTTGTCGAGAAGTACTAGAGGATCATAAT
CAGCCATACCACATTTGTAGAGGTTTTACTTGCTTTAAAAAACCTCCCACACCTCCCCCTGAACCTGAAA
CATAAAATGAATGCAATTGTTGTTGTTAACTTGTTTATTGCAGCTTATAATGGTTACAAATAAAGCAATA
GCATCACAAATTTCACAAATAAAGCATTTTTTTCACTGCATTCTAGTTGTGGTTTGTCCAAACTCATCAA
TGTATCTTATCATGTCTGGATCTGATCACTGCTTGAGCCTAGGAGATCCGAACCAGATAAGTGAAATCTA
GTTCCAAACTATTTTGTCATTTTTAATTTTCGTATTAGCTTACGACGCTACACCCAGTTCCCATCTATTT
TGTCACTCTTCCCTAAATAATCCTTAAAAACTCCATTTCCACCCCTCCCAGTTCCCAACTATTTTGTCCG
CCCACAGCGGGGCATTTTTCTTCCTGTTATGTTTTTAATCAAACATCCTGCCAACTCCATGTGACAAACC
GTCATCTTCGGCTACTTT
