Features (pLannotate 1.2.2; 21 found; start..end, strand, type, name):
    182..559     +  enhancer       CMV enhancer: human cytomegalovirus immediate early enhancer
    561..760     +  promoter       CMV promoter: human cytomegalovirus (CMV) immediate early promoter
    899..1031    +  intron         chimeric intron: chimera between introns from human β-globin and immunoglobulin heavy chain genes
   1133..1849    +  CDS            mEGFP: mEGFP is a basic (constitutively fluorescent) green fluorescent protein published in 2002, derived from Aequorea victoria. It has moderate acid sensitivity.
   1929..2517    +  misc_feature   WPRE: woodchuck hepatitis virus posttranscriptional regulatory element
   2544..2627    +  CDS            large T antigen (fragment): large T antigen from SV40 (simian virus 40)
   2650..2784    +  polyA_signal   SV40 poly(A) signal: SV40 polyadenylation signal
   2813..2978    -  mobile_element Tn7L: mini-Tn7 element (left end of the Tn7 transposon) Tn7
   3141..3157    +  CDS            lacZα (fragment): LacZα fragment of β-galactosidase; lacZ fragment
   3162..3616    +  rep_origin     f1 ori (sequence partly withheld): f1 bacteriophage origin of replication; arrow indicates direction of (+) strand synthesis
   3642..3746    +  promoter       AmpR promoter: bla
   3747..4607    +  CDS            AmpR: β-lactamase; bla; confers resistance to ampicillin, carbenicillin, and related antibiotics
   4778..5366    +  rep_origin     ori: high-copy-number ColE1/pMB1/pBR322/pUC origin of replication
   5552..5603    -  misc_feature   bom (fragment): basis of mobility region from pBR322
   5671..5895    -  mobile_element Tn7R: mini-Tn7 element (right end of the Tn7 transposon) Tn7
   5962..6495    -  CDS            GmR: gentamycin acetyltransferase; aacC1; confers resistance to gentamycin
   6684..6712    -  promoter       Pc promoter: intI1 (promoter lies within the coding sequence); class 1 integron promoter
   6690..7037    -  CDS            YPR2_ECOLX (fragment): Protein predicted: Swiss-Prot protein existence level 4. From Escherichia coli.
   7229..7277    -  polyA_signal   HSV TK poly(A) signal: herpes simplex virus thymidine kinase polyadenylation signal (Cole and Stacy, 1985)
   7413..7522    -  promoter       p10 promoter: baculovirus promoter for expression in insect cells
   7567..7658    +  promoter       polyhedrin promoter: polh from Autographa californica; promoter for the baculovirus polyhedrin gene
>Addgene plasmid #160680 | pEG BacMam N term His8 GFP | addgene full sequence | sequence record 319251 | Addgene NGS Result
ATTCCGGATTATTCATACCGTCCCACCATCGGGCGCGGATCCTCAATATTGGCCATTAGCCATATTATTC
ATTGGTTATATAGCATAAATCAATATTGGCTATTGGCCATTGCATACGTTGTATCTATATCATAATATGT
ACATTTATATTGGCTCATGTCCAATATGACCGCCATGTTGGCATTGATTATTGACTAGTTATTAATAGTA
ATCAATTACGGGGTCATTAGTTCATAGCCCATATATGGAGTTCCGCGTTACATAACTTACGGTAAATGGC
CCGCCTGGCTGACCGCCCAACGACCCCCGCCCATTGACGTCAATAATGACGTATGTTCCCATAGTAACGC
CAATAGGGACTTTCCATTGACGTCAATGGGTGGAGTATTTACGGTAAACTGCCCACTTGGCAGTACATCA
AGTGTATCATATGCCAAGTCCGCCCCCTATTGACGTCAATGACGGTAAATGGCCCGCCTGGCATTATGCC
CAGTACATGACCTTACGGGACTTTCCTACTTGGCAGTACATCTACGTATTAGTCATCGCTATTACCATGG
TGATGCGGTTTTGGCAGTACACCAATGGGCGTGGATAGCGGTTTGACTCACGGGGATTTCCAAGTCTCCA
CCCCATTGACGTCAATGGGAGTTTGTTTTGGCACCAAAATCAACGGGACTTTCCAAAATGTCGTAATAAC
CCCGCCCCGTTGACGCAAATGGGCGGTAGGCGTGTACGGTGGGAGGTCTATATAAGCAGAGCTCGTTTAG
TGAACCGTCAGATCACTAGAAGCTTTATTGCGGTAGTTTATCACAGTTAAATTGCTAACGCAGTCAGTGC
TTCTGACACAACAGTCTCGAACTTAAGCTGCAGAAGTTGGTCGTGAGGCACTGGGCAGGTAAGTATCAAG
GTTACAAGACAGGTTTAAGGAGACCAATAGAAACTGGGCTTGTCGAGACAGAGAAGACTCTTGCGTTTCT
GATAGGCACCTATTGGTCTTACTGACATCCACTTTGCCTTTCTCTCCACAGGTGTCCACTCCCAGTTCAA
TTACAGCTCTTAAGGGATCCCGGTCCGAAGCGCGCGGAATTCCACCATGCACCATCATCATCACCACCAT
CACGCGGCAGCCATGGTGAGCAAGGGCGAGGAGCTGTTCACCGGGGTGGTGCCCATCCTGGTCGAGCTGG
ACGGCGACGTAAACGGCCACAAGTTCAGCGTGTCCGGCGAGGGCGAGGGCGATGCCACCTACGGCAAGCT
GACCCTGAAGTTCATCTGCACCACCGGCAAGCTGCCCGTGCCCTGGCCCACCCTCGTGACCACCCTGACC
TACGGCGTGCAGTGCTTCAGCCGCTACCCCGACCACATGAAGCAGCACGACTTCTTCAAGTCCGCCATGC
CCGAAGGCTACGTCCAGGAGCGCACCATCTTCTTCAAGGACGACGGCAACTACAAGACCCGCGCCGAGGT
GAAGTTCGAGGGCGACACCCTGGTGAACCGCATCGAGCTGAAGGGCATCGACTTCAAGGAGGACGGCAAC
ATCCTGGGGCACAAGCTGGAGTACAACTACAACAGCCACAACGTCTATATCATGGCCGACAAGCAGAAGA
ACGGCATCAAGGTGAACTTCAAGATCCGCCACAACATCGAGGACGGCAGCGTGCAGCTCGCCGACCACTA
CCAGCAGAACACCCCCATCGGCGACGGCCCCGTGCTGCTGCCCGACAACCACTACCTGAGCACCCAGTCC
AAGCTGAGCAAAGACCCCAACGAGAAGCGCGATCACATGGTCCTGCTGGAGTTCGTGACCGCCGCCGGGA
TCACTCTCGGCATGGACGAGCTGTACAAGTCCGGACTCAGATCTGGACTGGTGCCGCGAGGTAGCGGCGG
CCGCTTTCGAATCTAGAGCCTGCAGTCTCGACAAGCTTAATCAACCTCTGGATTACAAAATTTGTGAAAG
ATTGACTGGTATTCTTAACTATGTTGCTCCTTTTACGCTATGTGGATACGCTGCTTTAATGCCTTTGTAT
CATGCTATTGCTTCCCGTATGGCTTTCATTTTCTCCTCCTTGTATAAATCCTGGTTGCTGTCTCTTTATG
AGGAGTTGTGGCCCGTTGTCAGGCAACGTGGCGTGGTGTGCACTGTGTTTGCTGACGCAACCCCCACTGG
TTGGGGCATTGCCACCACCTGTCAGCTCCTTTCCGGGACTTTCGCTTTCCCCCTCCCTATTGCCACGGCG
GAACTCATCGCCGCCTGCCTTGCCCGCTGCTGGACAGGGGCTCGGCTGTTGGGCACTGACAATTCCGTGG
TGTTGTCGGGGAAGCTGACGTCCTTTCCATGGCTGCTCGCCTGTGTTGCCACCTGGATTCTGCGCGGGAC
GTCCTTCTGCTACGTCCCTTCGGCCCTCAATCCAGCGGACCTTCCTTCCCGCGGCCTGCTGCCGGCTCTG
CGGCCTCTTCCGCGTCTTCGCCTTCGCCCTCAGACGAGTCGGATCTCCCTTTGGGCCGCCTCCCCGCCTG
AAGCTTGTCGAGAAGTACTAGAGGATCATAATCAGCCATACCACATTTGTAGAGGTTTTACTTGCTTTAA
AAAACCTCCCACACCTCCCCCTGAACCTGAAACATAAAATGAATGCAATTGTTGTTGTTAACTTGTTTAT
TGCAGCTTATAATGGTTACAAATAAAGCAATAGCATCACAAATTTCACAAATAAAGCATTTTTTTCACTG
CATTCTAGTTGTGGTTTGTCCAAACTCATCAATGTATCTTATCATGTCTGGATCTGATCACTGCTTGAGC
CTAGGAGATCCGAACCAGATAAGTGAAATCTAGTTCCAAACTATTTTGTCATTTTTAATTTTCGTATTAG
CTTACGACGCTACACCCAGTTCCCATCTATTTTGTCACTCTTCCCTAAATAATCCTTAAAAACTCCATTT
CCACCCCTCCCAGTTCCCAACTATTTTGTCCGCCCACAGCGGGGCATTTTTCTTCCTGTTATGTTTTTAA
TCAAACATCCTGCCAACTCCATGTGACAAACCGTCATCTTCGGCTACTTTTTCTCTGTCACAGAATGAAA
ATTTTTCTGTCATCTCTTCGTTATTAATGTTTGTAATTGACTGAATATCAACGCTTATTTGCAGCCTGAA
TGGCGAATGGG
[124 nt withheld, positions 3162-3285]
C
[91 nt withheld, positions 3287-3377]
A
[49 nt withheld, positions 3379-3427]
CCTTTGACGTTGGAGTCCACGTTCTT
[37 nt withheld, positions 3454-3490]
ACCCTATCTCGGTCTATTCTTTTGATTTATAAGGGATTTTGCCGATTTCGGCCTATTGGTTAAAAAATGA
GCTGATTTAACAAAAATTTAACGCGAATTTTAACAAAATATTAACGCTTACAATTTAGGTGGCACTTTTC
GGGGAAATGTGCGCGGAACCCCTATTTGTTTATTTTTCTAAATACATTCAAATATGTATCCGCTCATGAG
ACAATAACCCTGATAAATGCTTCAATAATATTGAAAAAGGAAGAGTATGAGTATTCAACATTTCCGTGTC
GCCCTTATTCCCTTTTTTGCGGCATTTTGCCTTCCTGTTTTTGCTCACCCAGAAACGCTGGTGAAAGTAA
AAGATGCTGAAGATCAGTTGGGTGCACGAGTGGGTTACATCGAACTGGATCTCAACAGCGGTAAGATCCT
TGAGAGTTTTCGCCCCGAAGAACGTTTTCCAATGATGAGCACTTTTAAAGTTCTGCTATGTGGCGCGGTA
TTATCCCGTATTGACGCCGGGCAAGAGCAACTCGGTCGCCGCATACACTATTCTCAGAATGACTTGGTTG
AGTACTCACCAGTCACAGAAAAGCATCTTACGGATGGCATGACAGTAAGAGAATTATGCAGTGCTGCCAT
AACCATGAGTGATAACACTGCGGCCAACTTACTTCTGACAACGATCGGAGGACCGAAGGAGCTAACCGCT
TTTTTGCACAACATGGGGGATCATGTAACTCGCCTTGATCGTTGGGAACCGGAGCTGAATGAAGCCATAC
CAAACGACGAGCGTGACACCACGATGCCTGTAGCAATGGCAACAACGTTGCGCAAACTATTAACTGGCGA
ACTACTTACTCTAGCTTCCCGGCAACAATTAATAGACTGGATGGAGGCGGATAAAGTTGCAGGACCACTT
CTGCGCTCGGCCCTTCCGGCTGGCTGGTTTATTGCTGATAAATCTGGAGCCGGTGAGCGTGGGTCTCGCG
GTATCATTGCAGCACTGGGGCCAGATGGTAAGCCCTCCCGTATCGTAGTTATCTACACGACGGGGAGTCA
GGCAACTATGGATGAACGAAATAGACAGATCGCTGAGATAGGTGCCTCACTGATTAAGCATTGGTAACTG
TCAGACCAAGTTTACTCATATATACTTTAGATTGATTTAAAACTTCATTTTTAATTTAAAAGGATCTAGG
TGAAGATCCTTTTTGATAATCTCATGACCAAAATCCCTTAACGTGAGTTTTCGTTCCACTGAGCGTCAGA
CCCCGTAGAAAAGATCAAAGGATCTTCTTGAGATCCTTTTTTTCTGCGCGTAATCTGCTGCTTGCAAACA
AAAAAACCACCGCTACCAGCGGTGGTTTGTTTGCCGGATCAAGAGCTACCAACTCTTTTTCCGAAGGTAA
CTGGCTTCAGCAGAGCGCAGATACCAAATACTGTTCTTCTAGTGTAGCCGTAGTTAGGCCACCACTTCAA
GAACTCTGTAGCACCGCCTACATACCTCGCTCTGCTAATCCTGTTACCAGTGGCTGCTGCCAGTGGCGAT
AAGTCGTGTCTTACCGGGTTGGACTCAAGACGATAGTTACCGGATAAGGCGCAGCGGTCGGGCTGAACGG
GGGGTTCGTGCACACAGCCCAGCTTGGAGCGAACGACCTACACCGAACTGAGATACCTACAGCGTGAGCT
ATGAGAAAGCGCCACGCTTCCCGAAGGGAGAAAGGCGGACAGGTATCCGGTAAGCGGCAGGGTCGGAACA
GGAGAGCGCACGAGGGAGCTTCCAGGGGGAAACGCCTGGTATCTTTATAGTCCTGTCGGGTTTCGCCACC
TCTGACTTGAGCGTCGATTTTTGTGATGCTCGTCAGGGGGGCGGAGCCTATGGAAAAACGCCAGCAACGC
GGCCTTTTTACGGTTCCTGGCCTTTTGCTGGCCTTTTGCTCACATGTTCTTTCCTGCGTTATCCCCTGAT
TCTGTGGATAACCGTATTACCGCCTTTGAGTGAGCTGATACCGCTCGCCGCAGCCGAACGACCGAGCGCA
GCGAGTCAGTGAGCGAGGAAGCGGAAGAGCGCCTGATGCGGTATTTTCTCCTTACGCATCTGTGCGGTAT
TTCACACCGCATAGACCAGCCGCGTAACCTGGCAAAATCGGTTACGGTTGAGTAATAAATGGATGCCCTG
CGTAAGCGGGTGTGGGCGGACAATAAAGTCTTAAACTGAACAAAATAGATCTAAACTATGACAATAAAGT
CTTAAACTAGACAGAATAGTTGTAAACTGAAATCAGTCCAGTTATGCTGTGAAAAAGCATACTGGACTTT
TGTTATGGCTAAAGCAAACTCTTCATTTTCTGAAGTGCAAATTGCCCGTCGTATTAAAGAGGGGCGTGGC
CAAGGGCATGGTAAAGACTATATTCGCGGCGTTGTGACAATTTACCGAACAACTCCGCGGCCGGGAAGCC
GATCTCGGCTTGAACGAATTGTTAGGTGGCGGTACTTGGGTCGATATCAAAGTGCATCACTTCTTCCCGT
ATGCCCAACTTTGTATAGAGAGCCACTGCGGGATCGTCACCGTAATCTGCTTGCACGTAGATCACATAAG
CACCAAGCGCGTTGGCCTCATGCTTGAGGAGATTGATGAGCGCGGTGGCAATGCCCTGCCTCCGGTGCTC
GCCGGAGACTGCGAGATCATAGATATAGATCTCACTACGCGGCTGCTCAAACTTGGGCAGAACGTAAGCC
GCGAGAGCGCCAACAACCGCTTCTTGGTCGAAGGCAGCAAGCGCGATGAATGTCTTACTACGGAGCAAGT
TCCCGAGGTAATCGGAGTCCGGCTGATGTTGGGAGTAGGTGGCTACGTCTCCGAACTCACGACCGAAAAG
ATCAAGAGCAGCCCGCATGGATTTGACTTGGTCAGGGCCGAGCCTACATGTGCGAATGATGCCCATACTT
GAGCCACCTAACTTTGTTTTAGGGCGACTGCCCTGCTGCGTAACATCGTTGCTGCTGCGTAACATCGTTG
CTGCTCCATAACATCAAACATCGACCCACGGCGTAACGCGCTTGCTGCTTGGATGCCCGAGGCATAGACT
GTACAAAAAAACAGTCATAACAAGCCATGAAAACCGCCACTGCGCCGTTACCACCGCTGCGTTCGGTCAA
GGTTCTGGACCAGTTGCGTGATCGCATACGCTACTTGCATTACAGTTTACGAACCGAACAGGCTTATGTC
AACTGGGTTCGTGCCTTCATCCGTTTCCACGGTGTGCGTCACCCGGCAACCTTGGGCAGCAGCGAAGTCG
AGGCATTTCTGTCCTGGCTGGCGAACGAGCGCAAGGTTTCGGTCTCCACGCATCGTCAGGCATTGGCGGC
CTTGCTGTTCTTCTACGGCAAGGTGCTGTGCACGGATCTGCCCTTGCTTCAGGAGATCGGTAGACCTCGG
CCGTCGCGGCGCTTGCCGGTGGTGCTGACCCCGGATGAAGTGGTTCGCATCCTCGGTTTTCTGGAAGGCG
AGCATCGTTTGTTCGCCCAGGACTCTAGCTATAGTTCTAGTGGTTGGCTACAGCTTTGTTTAAACAAAGC
TGGCTATGGCAGGGCTTGCCGCCCCGACGTTGGCTGCGAGCCCTGGGCCTTCACCCGAACTTGGGGGTTG
GGGTGGGGAAAAGGAAGAAACGCGGGCGTATTGGTCCCAATGGGGTCTCGGTGGGGTATCGACAGAGTGC
CAGCCCTGGGACCGAACCCCGCGTTTATGAACAAACGACCCAACACCCGTGCGTTTTATTCTGTCTTTTT
ATTGCCGTCATAGCGCGGGTTCCTTCCGGTATTGTCTCATTCCGTGTTTCAGTTAGCCTCCCCCATCTCC
CGGTACCGCATGCTATGCATCAGCTGCTAGCACCATGGCTCGAGATCCCGGGTGATCAAGTCTTCGTCGA
GTGATTGTAAATAAAATGTAATTTACAGTATAGTATTTTAATTAATATACAAATGATTTGATAATAATTC
TTATTTAACTATAATATATTGTGTTGGGTTGAATTAAAGGTCCGTATACTAGTATCGATTCGCGACCTAC
TCCGGAATATTAATAGATCATGGAGATAATTAAAATGATAACCATCTCGCAAATAAATAAGTATTTTACT
GTTTTCGTAACAGTTTTGTAATAAAAAAACCTATAAAT
